LOCUS       Exported 2634 bp ds-DNA circular SYN 13-MAY-2021
DEFINITION  Bacterial Expression plasmid for SARS-CoV-2 2'-O-ribose
            methyltransferase.
ACCESSION   .
VERSION     .
KEYWORDS    pGBW-m4046823
SOURCE      synthetic DNA construct
  ORGANISM  synthetic DNA construct
REFERENCE   1 (bases 1 to 2634)
  TITLE     SARS-CoV-2 protein E. coli expression constructs, tagged, for
            protein expression and/or purification
REFERENCE   2 (bases 1 to 2634)
  AUTHORS   .
  TITLE     Direct Submission
  JOURNAL   Exported May 13, 2021 from SnapGene Server 1.1.58
            http://www.snapgene.com
FEATURES             Location/Qualifiers
     source          1..2634
                     /organism="synthetic DNA construct"
                     /mol_type="other DNA"
     primer_bind     20..39
                     /label=T7
                     /note="T7 promoter, forward primer"
     promoter        20..38
                     /label=T7 promoter
                     /note="promoter for bacteriophage T7 RNA polymerase"
     protein_bind    39..63
                     /label=lac operator
                     /bound_moiety="lac repressor encoded by lacI"
                     /note="The lac repressor binds to the lac operator to
                     inhibit transcription in E. coli. This inhibition can be
                     relieved by adding lactose or
                     isopropyl-beta-D-thiogalactopyranoside (IPTG)."
     RBS             78..100
                     /note="efficient ribosome binding site from bacteriophage
                     T7 gene 10 (Olins and Rangwala, 1989)"
     CDS             1005..1025
                     /codon_start=1
                     /product="tobacco etch virus (TEV) protease recognition and
                     cleavage site"
                     /label=TEV site
                     /translation="ENLYFQS"
     CDS             1026..1055
                     /codon_start=1
                     /product="Myc (human c-Myc proto-oncogene) epitope tag"
                     /label=Myc
                     /translation="EQKLISEEDL"
     rep_origin      1172..1760
                     /direction=RIGHT
                     /label=ori
                     /note="high-copy-number ColE1/pMB1/pBR322/pUC origin of
                     replication"
     primer_bind     1661..1680
                     /label=pBR322ori-F
                     /note="pBR322 origin, forward primer"
     CDS             1866..2525
                     /codon_start=1
                     /gene="cat"
                     /product="chloramphenicol acetyltransferase"
                     /label=CmR
                     /note="confers resistance to chloramphenicol"
                     /translation="MEKKITGYTTVDISQWHRKEHFEAFQSVAQCTYNQTVQLDITAFL
                     KTVKKNKHKFYPAFIHILARLMNAHPEFRMAMKDGELVIWDSVHPCYTVFHEQTETFSS
                     LWSEYHDDFRQFLHIYSQDVACYGENLAYFPKGFIENMFFVSANPWVSFTSFDLNVANM
                     DNFFAPVFTMGKYYTQGDKVLMPLAIQVHHAVCDGFHVGRMLNELQQYCDEWQGGA"
     primer_bind     complement(1932..1951)
                     /label=CAT-R
                     /note="Chloramphenicol resistance gene, reverse primer"
     terminator      2596..2630
                     /label=lambda t0 terminator
                     /note="minimal transcription terminator from phage lambda
                     (Scholtissek and Grosse, 1987)"
ORIGIN
        1 gatctcgatc ccgcgaaatt aatacgactc actatagggg aattgtgagc ggataacaat
       61 tcccctctag aaataatttt gtttaacttt aagaaggaga ctcttctatg tcaagccaag
      121 catggcagcc cggggtggcc atgccaaact tgtacaaaat gcagcgtatg ttactggaga
      181 agtgcgacct gcaaaattat ggtgattctg cgacgcttcc taaaggaatt atgatgaacg
      241 tagctaaata cactcagctg tgtcagtatc tcaacaccct gacactggct gtcccgtaca
      301 acatgcgcgt tatccacttc ggcgcaggct ccgataaagg tgttgcgccg ggcactgctg
      361 tactgcgtca gtggctgccg accggtactc tgctggttga ctctgacctc aatgattttg
      421 tgagtgacgc cgattccacc ctgatcggtg attgcgctac cgttcatact gcgaacaaat
      481 gggacctgat tatcagcgat atgtacgacc cgaagaccaa aaacgtaacc aaagaaaacg
      541 actcgaagga aggcttcttt acttatatct gtggtttcat tcagcagaaa ctggctcttg
      601 gcggttcggt ggcaatcaag attacggaac actcttggaa cgctgaccta tacaaactta
      661 tgggccattt cgcgtggtgg accgcctttg ttactaatgt caacgcgagc agctctgagg
      721 cattcctgat cggatgcaat tacctgggta aaccgcgaga acagatcgat ggctatgtta
      781 tgcacgctaa ctacatattc tggcgtaaca cgaacccgat ccaattatcc tcatattccc
      841 tgtttgacat gagcaaattc ccactaaaac tgcgcggtac agcagtgatg tctctgaaag
      901 aaggccagat taacgacatg attctgagtc tgctgtctaa agggagactg atcatccgtg
      961 agaataaccg tgtggtcatc tcatccgatg ttctggtaaa caatgagaac ctgtactttc
     1021 aaagcgagca gaagcttatt tccgaagaag atctctaacc ggcttatcgg tcagtttcac
     1081 ctgatttacg taaaaacccg cttcggcggg tttttgcttt tggaggggca gaaagatgaa
     1141 tgactgtcca cgacgctata cccaaaagaa attgagatcc tttttttctg cgcgtaatct
     1201 gctgcttgca aacaaaaaaa ccaccgctac cagcggtggt ttgtttgccg gatcaagagc
     1261 taccaactct ttttccgaag gtaactggct tcagcagagc gcagatacca aatactgttc
     1321 ttctagtgta gccgtagtta ggccaccact tcaagaactc tgtagcaccg cctacatacc
     1381 tcgctctgct aatcctgtta ccagtggctg ctgccagtgg cgataagtcg tgtcttaccg
     1441 ggttggactc aagacgatag ttaccggata aggcgcagcg gtcgggctga acggggggtt
     1501 cgtgcacaca gcccagcttg gagcgaacga cctacaccga actgagatac ctacagcgtg
     1561 agctatgaga aagcgccacg cttcccgaag ggagaaaggc ggacaggtat ccggtaagcg
     1621 gcagggtcgg aacaggagag cgcacgaggg agcttccagg gggaaacgcc tggtatcttt
     1681 atagtcctgt cgggtttcgc cacctctgac ttgagcgtcg atttttgtga tgctcgtcag
     1741 gggggcggag cctatggaaa ttgatcgggc acgtaagagg ttccaacttt caccataatg
     1801 aaataagatc actaccgggc gtattttttg agttatcgag attttcagga gctaaggaag
     1861 ctaaaatgga gaaaaaaatc actggatata ccaccgttga tatatcccaa tggcatcgta
     1921 aagaacattt tgaggcattt cagtcagttg ctcaatgtac ctataaccag accgttcagc
     1981 tggatattac ggccttttta aagaccgtaa agaaaaataa gcacaagttt tatccggcct
     2041 ttattcacat tcttgcccgc ctgatgaatg ctcatccgga atttcgtatg gcaatgaaag
     2101 acggtgagct ggtgatatgg gatagtgttc acccttgtta caccgttttc catgagcaaa
     2161 ctgaaacgtt ttcatcgctc tggagtgaat accacgacga tttccggcag tttctacaca
     2221 tatattcgca agatgtggcg tgttacggtg aaaacctggc ctatttccct aaagggttta
     2281 ttgagaatat gtttttcgtt tcagccaatc cctgggtgag tttcaccagt tttgatttaa
     2341 acgtggccaa tatggacaac ttcttcgccc ccgttttcac catgggcaaa tattatacgc
     2401 aaggcgacaa ggtgctgatg ccgctggcga ttcaggttca tcatgccgtt tgtgatggct
     2461 tccatgtcgg cagaatgctt aatgaattac aacagtactg cgatgagtgg cagggcgggg
     2521 cgtaatttga tatcgagctc gcttggactc ctgttgatag atccagtaat gacctcagaa
     2581 ctccatctgg atttgttcag aacgctcggt tgccgccggg cgttttttat tggt
//
