[The description below was written by a language model from this plasmid's Addgene catalogue record and the feature table of its GenBank file.]
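Description:
pGBW-m4046823 is a compact, 2,634 bp synthetic bacterial expression plasmid for producing the SARS-CoV-2 2'-O-ribose methyltransferase, one of the mature products of the viral ORF1ab polyprotein, in E. coli. The minimal backbone of about 1.5 kb carries little beyond a high-copy ColE1/pUC-type origin of replication and the cat gene encoding chloramphenicol acetyltransferase, so the plasmid is maintained under chloramphenicol selection. A minimal phage lambda t0 terminator is annotated just downstream of the resistance gene, near the end of the circular map and immediately upstream of the expression promoter.

The roughly 0.9 kb coding sequence has been recoded for E. coli codon usage rather than copied from the native viral sequence. The feature table does not annotate this open reading frame itself, but it evidently occupies the gap between the ribosome binding site and the tag sequences. Transcription is driven by a T7 promoter directly followed by a lac operator. Expression therefore requires a host that supplies T7 RNA polymerase, is held off by lac repressor, and can be induced with IPTG or lactose. No lacI gene is annotated on the plasmid, so the repressor would presumably have to come from the host. Translation starts from the efficient T7 gene 10 ribosome binding site. The protein is fused at its C terminus to a TEV protease recognition site followed by a Myc epitope tag, which allows immunodetection or affinity capture through Myc and later removal of the tag by TEV cleavage. The construct belongs to a set of tagged SARS-CoV-2 protein constructs intended for expression and/or purification in E. coli.
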