Addgene plasmid #145634: pGBW-m4046823
Purpose: Bacterial Expression plasmid for SARS-CoV-2 2'-O-ribose methyltransferase
Depositing lab: Ginkgo Bioworks & Benjie Chen. Depositing organization: Ginkgo Bioworks.
Backbone
  Vector backbone: ori-013 - marker | cmR
  Backbone size w/o insert (bp): 1462
  Vector type: Bacterial Expression
Growth in bacteria
  Bacterial resistance: Chloramphenicol, 25 μg/mL
  Growth temperature: 30°C
  Growth strain: DH5alpha
  Copy number: High Copy
Gene/Insert
  Gene/Insert name: SARS-CoV-2 2'-O-ribose methyltransferase
  Species: Escherichia coli str. K-12 substr. MG1655; Severe acute respiratory syndrome coronavirus 2
  Insert size (bp): 893
  Mutation: Escherichia coli recode 1
  Entrez Gene: ORF1ab (a.k.a. GU280_gp01)
  Promoter: Promoter | pT7 ; Operator | lacO ; RBS | T7_rbs ; Start Codon | ATG
  Tag / fusion protein: Cleavable TEV;Myc (C terminal on backbone)
  Cloning method: Unknown
Resource information
  A portion of this plasmid was derived from a plasmid made by: GinkgoBioworks
Depositor comments: NCBI Reference Sequence: YP_009725311.1
How to cite: pGBW-m4046823 was a gift from Ginkgo Bioworks & Benjie Chen (Addgene plasmid # 145634 ; http://n2t.net/addgene:145634 ; RRID:Addgene_145634)
